Addgene plasmid #176123: TOMM20-mTurquoise-RhoA-G14V-deltaCaaX
Purpose: Constitutively active, mitochondrial localized RhoA
Depositing lab: Dorus Gadella. Depositing organization: University of Amsterdam. Publication: Cell-based optimization and characterization of genetically encoded location-based biosensors for Cdc42 or Rac activity. Mahlandt EK, Kreider-Letterman G, Chertkova AO, Garcia-Mata R, Goedhart J. J Cell Sci. 2023 May 15;136(10):jcs260802. doi: 10.1242/jcs.260802. Epub 2023 May 25. PubMed 37226883.
Backbone
  Vector backbone: pEGFP-C1
  Backbone manufacturer: Clontech
  Vector type: Mammalian Expression
Growth in bacteria
  Bacterial resistance: Kanamycin, 50 μg/mL
  Growth temperature: 37°C
  Growth strain: DH5alpha
  Copy number: High Copy
Gene/Insert
  Gene/Insert name: RHOA
  Species: H. sapiens (human)
  Mutation: G14V
  Entrez Gene: RHOA (a.k.a. ARH12, ARHA, EDFAOB, RHO12, RHOH12)
  Cloning method: Restriction Enzyme; 5′ cloning site Unknown (unknown if destroyed)
Terms and licenses: Academic/Nonprofit Terms; Industry Terms: Not Available to Industry
How to cite: TOMM20-mTurquoise-RhoA-G14V-deltaCaaX was a gift from Dorus Gadella (Addgene plasmid # 176123 ; http://n2t.net/addgene:176123 ; RRID:Addgene_176123)
