[The description below was written by a language model from this plasmid's Addgene catalogue record and pLannotate feature annotations shown in this document.]
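Description:
TOMM20-mTurquoise-RhoA-G14V-deltaCaaX is a mammalian expression plasmid of about 5.7 kb built on the Clontech pEGFP-C1 backbone. It is maintained in E. coli at high copy number through a ColE1/pUC-type origin and selected with kanamycin. The single NeoR/KanR cassette (Tn5 aminoglycoside phosphotransferase) sits behind tandem bacterial (bla) and SV40 early promoters and ends in an HSV TK polyadenylation signal, so the same gene can also give G418 resistance in mammalian cells. An f1 origin is also present. Short annotated fragments of ble, the bGH poly(A) signal and SV40 large T antigen appear to be backbone remnants or partial matches rather than functional parts.

The payload is a single tripartite fusion driven by the CMV immediate-early enhancer and promoter and terminated by the SV40 poly(A) signal. Human TOMM20, a receptor component of the mitochondrial outer membrane translocase, sits at the N-terminus and anchors the fusion at the mitochondrial surface. It is followed by the cyan fluorescent protein mTurquoise, which allows localisation and expression to be visualised. The C-terminal part is human RhoA carrying the G14V substitution. The record describes the protein as constitutively active. The RhoA annotation is a fragment, consistent with the deltaCaaX designation: the C-terminal prenylation motif is removed, so the GTPase is not directed to its usual membranes and localisation is set by TOMM20.

The result is active RhoA confined to mitochondria. According to the associated publication, it was made during work on the optimisation and characterisation of location-based biosensors for Rho-family GTPase activity. In such work, a mitochondrially tethered active GTPase could serve as a spatially defined bait for testing sensor recruitment and specificity, though the record does not spell out this use.
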