Features (pLannotate 1.2.2; 15 found; start..end, strand, type, name):
    133..336     +  promoter       CMV promoter: human cytomegalovirus (CMV) immediate early promoter
    371..805     +  CDS            TOMM20: TOM20_HUMAN - Also known as KIAA0016. Experimental evidence at protein level: Swiss-Prot protein existence level 1. Central component of the receptor complex responsible for the recognition and translocation of cytosolically synthesized mitochondrial preproteins. Together with TOM22 functions as the transit peptide receptor at the surface of the mitochondrion outer membrane and facilitates the movement of preproteins into the TOM40 translocation pore (By similarity). Required for the translocation across the mitochondrial outer membrane of cytochrome P450 monooxygenases. From Homo sapiens (Hum
    836..1552    +  CDS            mTurquoise: mTurquoise is a basic (constitutively fluorescent) cyan fluorescent protein published in 2010, derived from Aequorea victoria. It has low acid sensitivity.
   1556..2121    +  CDS            RhoA (fragment): human Rho family small GTPase RhoA
   2144..2227    +  CDS            large T antigen (fragment): large T antigen from SV40 (simian virus 40)
   2250..2371    +  polyA_signal   SV40 poly(A) signal: SV40 polyadenylation signal
   2405..2833    -  rep_origin     f1 ori (sequence partly withheld): f1 bacteriophage origin of replication; arrow indicates direction of (+) strand synthesis
   2860..2964    +  promoter       AmpR promoter: bla
   2966..3323    +  promoter       SV40 promoter: SV40 enhancer and early promoter
   3358..4152    +  CDS            NeoR/KanR: aminoglycoside phosphotransferase from Tn5; aph(3')-II (or nptII); confers resistance to neomycin, kanamycin, and G418 (Geneticin®)
   4173..4325    +  CDS            ble (fragment): BLE_KLEPN - Experimental evidence at protein level: Swiss-Prot protein existence level 1. Binding protein with a strong affinity to the bleomycin family of antibiotics. Binds to CL990; an antimitotic-antibiotic compound. From Klebsiella pneumoniae.
   4384..4431    +  polyA_signal   HSV TK poly(A) signal: herpes simplex virus thymidine kinase polyadenylation signal (Cole and Stacy, 1985)
   4522..4538    -  polyA_signal   bGH poly(A) signal (fragment): bovine growth hormone polyadenylation signal
   4760..5348    +  rep_origin     ori: high-copy-number ColE1/pMB1/pBR322/pUC origin of replication
   5523..132     +  enhancer       CMV enhancer (across the origin): human cytomegalovirus immediate early enhancer
>Addgene plasmid #176123 | TOMM20-mTurquoise-RhoA-G14V-deltaCaaX | addgene full sequence | sequence record 346295 | Addgene NGS Result
CATATGCCAAGTACGCCCCCTATTGACGTCAATGACGGTAAATGGCCCGCCTGGCATTATGCCCAGTACA
TGACCTTATGGGACTTTCCTACTTGGCAGTACATCTACGTATTAGTCATCGCTATTACCATGGTGATGCG
GTTTTGGCAGTACATCAATGGGCGTGGATAGCGGTTTGACTCACGGGGATTTCCAAGTCTCCACCCCATT
GACGTCAATGGGAGTTTGTTTTGGCACCAAAATCAACGGGACTTTCCAAAATGTCGTAACAACTCCGCCC
CATTGACGCAAATGGGCGGTAGGCGTGTACGGTGGGAGGTCTATATAAGCAGAGCTGGTTTAGTGAACCG
TCAGATCCGCTAGCGCCACCATGGTGGGTCGGAACAGCGCCATCGCCGCCGGTGTATGCGGGGCCCTTTT
CATTGGGTACTGCATCTACTTCGACCGCAAAAGACGAAGTGACCCCAACTTCAAGAACAGGCTTCGAGAA
CGAAGAAAGAAACAGAAGCTTGCCAAGGAGAGAGCTGGGCTTTCCAAGTTACCTGACCTTAAAGATGCTG
AAGCTGTTCAGAAGTTCTTCCTTGAAGAAATACAGCTTGGTGAAGAGTTACTAGCTCAAGGTGAATATGA
GAAGGGCGTAGACCATCTGACAAATGCAATTGCTGTGTGTGGACAGCCACAGCAGTTACTGCAGGTCTTA
CAGCAAACTCTTCCACCACCAGTGTTCCAGATGCTTCTGACTAAGCTCCCAACAATTAGTCAGAGAATTG
TAAGTGCTCAGAGCTTGGCTGAAGATGATGTGGAAGGCGGTAGCGGGGATCCACCGGTCGCCACCATGGT
GAGCAAGGGCGAGGAGCTGTTCACCGGGGTGGTGCCCATCCTGGTCGAGCTGGACGGCGACGTAAACGGC
CACAAGTTCAGCGTGTCCGGCGAGGGCGAGGGCGATGCCACCTACGGCAAGCTGACCCTGAAGTTCATCT
GCACCACCGGCAAGCTGCCCGTGCCCTGGCCCACCCTCGTGACCACCCTGTCCTGGGGCGTGCAGTGCTT
CGCCCGCTACCCCGACCACATGAAGCAGCACGACTTCTTCAAGTCCGCCATGCCCGAAGGCTACGTCCAG
GAGCGCACCATCTTCTTCAAGGACGACGGCAACTACAAGACCCGCGCCGAGGTGAAGTTCGAGGGCGACA
CCCTGGTGAACCGCATCGAGCTGAAGGGCATCGACTTCAAGGAGGACGGCAACATCCTGGGGCACAAGCT
GGAGTACAACTACATCAGCGACAACGTCTATATCACCGCCGACAAGCAGAAGAACGGCATCAAGGCCAAC
TTCAAGATCCGCCACAACATCGAGGACGGCGGCGTGCAGCTCGCCGACCACTACCAGCAGAACACCCCCA
TCGGCGACGGCCCCGTGCTGCTGCCCGACAACCACTACCTGAGCACCCAGTCCAAGCTGAGCAAAGACCC
CAACGAGAAGCGCGATCACATGGTCCTGCTGGAGTTCGTGACCGCCGCCGGGATCACTCTCGGCATGGAC
GAGCTGTACAAGTCCATGGCTGCCATCCGGAAGAAACTGGTGATTGTTGGTGATGTAGCCTGTGGAAAGA
CATGCTTGCTCATAGTCTTCAGCAAGGACCAGTTCCCAGAGGTGTATGTGCCCACAGTGTTTGAGAACTA
TGTGGCAGATATCGAGGTGGATGGAAAGCAGGTAGAGTTGGCTTTGTGGGACACAGCTGGGCAGGAAGAT
TATGATCGCCTGAGGCCCCTCTCCTACCCAGATACCGATGTTATACTGATGTGTTTTTCCATCGACAGCC
CTGATAGTTTAGAAAACATCCCAGAAAAGTGGACCCCAGAAGTCAAGCATTTCTGTCCCAACGTGCCCAT
CATCCTGGTTGGGAATAAGAAGGATCTTCGGAATGATGAGCACACAAGGCGGGAGCTAGCCAAGATGAAG
CAGGAGCCGGTGAAACCTGAAGAAGGCAGAGATATGGCAAACAGGATTGGCGCTTTTGGGTACATGGAGT
GTTCAGCAAAGACCAAAGATGGAGTGAGAGAGGTTTTTGAAATGGCTACGAGAGCTGCTCTGCAAGCTAG
ACGTGGGAAGAAAAAATCTGGGAGCTAAGCGGCCGCGACTCTAGATCATAATCAGCCATACCACATTTGT
AGAGGTTTTACTTGCTTTAAAAAACCTCCCACACCTCCCCCTGAACCTGAAACATAAAATGAATGCAATT
GTTGTTGTTAACTTGTTTATTGCAGCTTATAATGGTTACAAATAAAGCAATAGCATCACAAATTTCACAA
ATAAAGCATTTTTTTCACTGCATTCTAGTTGTGGTTTGTCCAAACTCATCAATGTATCTTAAGGCGTAAA
TTGTAAGCGTTAATATTTTGTTAAAATTCGCGTTAAATTTTTGTTAAATCAGCTCATTTTTTAACCAATA
GGCCGAAATCGGCAAAATCCCTTATAAATCAAAAGAATAGACCGAGATAGGGT
[37 nt withheld, positions 2504-2540]
AAAGAACGTGGACTCCAACGTCAAAGG
[49 nt withheld, positions 2568-2616]
T
[91 nt withheld, positions 2618-2708]
G
[124 nt withheld, positions 2710-2833]
CAGGTGGCACTTTTCGGGGAAATGTGCGCGGAACCCCTATTTGTTTATTTTTCTAAATACATTCAAATAT
GTATCCGCTCATGAGACAATAACCCTGATAAATGCTTCAATAATATTGAAAAAGGAAGAGTCCTGAGGCG
GAAAGAACCAGCTGTGGAATGTGTGTCAGTTAGGGTGTGGAAAGTCCCCAGGCTCCCCAGCAGGCAGAAG
TATGCAAAGCATGCATCTCAATTAGTCAGCAACCAGGTGTGGAAAGTCCCCAGGCTCCCCAGCAGGCAGA
AGTATGCAAAGCATGCATCTCAATTAGTCAGCAACCATAGTCCCGCCCCTAACTCCGCCCATCCCGCCCC
TAACTCCGCCCAGTTCCGCCCATTCTCCGCCCCATGGCTGACTAATTTTTTTTATTTATGCAGAGGCCGA
GGCCGCCTCGGCCTCTGAGCTATTCCAGAAGTAGTGAGGAGGCTTTTTTGGAGGCCTAGGCTTTTGCAAA
GATCGATCAAGAGACAGGATGAGGATCGTTTCGCATGATTGAACAAGATGGATTGCACGCAGGTTCTCCG
GCCGCTTGGGTGGAGAGGCTATTCGGCTATGACTGGGCACAACAGACAATCGGCTGCTCTGATGCCGCCG
TGTTCCGGCTGTCAGCGCAGGGGCGCCCGGTTCTTTTTGTCAAGACCGACCTGTCCGGTGCCCTGAATGA
ACTGCAAGACGAGGCAGCGCGGCTATCGTGGCTGGCCACGACGGGCGTTCCTTGCGCAGCTGTGCTCGAC
GTTGTCACTGAAGCGGGAAGGGACTGGCTGCTATTGGGCGAAGTGCCGGGGCAGGATCTCCTGTCATCTC
ACCTTGCTCCTGCCGAGAAAGTATCCATCATGGCTGATGCAATGCGGCGGCTGCATACGCTTGATCCGGC
TACCTGCCCATTCGACCACCAAGCGAAACATCGCATCGAGCGAGCACGTACTCGGATGGAAGCCGGTCTT
GTCGATCAGGATGATCTGGACGAAGAGCATCAGGGGCTCGCGCCAGCCGAACTGTTCGCCAGGCTCAAGG
CGAGCATGCCCGACGGCGAGGATCTCGTCGTGACCCATGGCGATGCCTGCTTGCCGAATATCATGGTGGA
AAATGGCCGCTTTTCTGGATTCATCGACTGTGGCCGGCTGGGTGTGGCGGACCGCTATCAGGACATAGCG
TTGGCTACCCGTGATATTGCTGAAGAGCTTGGCGGCGAATGGGCTGACCGCTTCCTCGTGCTTTACGGTA
TCGCCGCTCCCGATTCGCAGCGCATCGCCTTCTATCGCCTTCTTGACGAGTTCTTCTGAGCGGGACTCTG
GGGTTCGAAATGACCGACCAAGCGACGCCCAACCTGCCATCACGAGATTTCGATTCCACCGCCGCCTTCT
ATGAAAGGTTGGGCTTCGGAATCGTTTTCCGGGACGCCGGCTGGATGATCCTCCAGCGCGGGGATCTCAT
GCTGGAGTTCTTCGCCCACCCTAGGGGGAGGCTAACTGAAACACGGAAGGAGACAATACCGGAAGGAACC
CGCGCTATGACGGCAATAAAAAGACAGAATAAAACGCACGGTGTTGGGTCGTTTGTTCATAAACGCGGGG
TTCGGTCCCAGGGCTGGCACTCTGTCGATACCCCACCGAGACCCCATTGGGGCCAATACGCCCGCGTTTC
TTCCTTTTCCCCACCCCACCCCCCAAGTTCGGGTGAAGGCCCAGGGCTCGCAGCCAACGTCGGGGCGGCA
GGCCCTGCCATAGCCTCAGGTTACTCATATATACTTTAGATTGATTTAAAACTTCATTTTTAATTTAAAA
GGATCTAGGTGAAGATCCTTTTTGATAATCTCATGACCAAAATCCCTTAACGTGAGTTTTCGTTCCACTG
AGCGTCAGACCCCGTAGAAAAGATCAAAGGATCTTCTTGAGATCCTTTTTTTCTGCGCGTAATCTGCTGC
TTGCAAACAAAAAAACCACCGCTACCAGCGGTGGTTTGTTTGCCGGATCAAGAGCTACCAACTCTTTTTC
CGAAGGTAACTGGCTTCAGCAGAGCGCAGATACCAAATACTGTTCTTCTAGTGTAGCCGTAGTTAGGCCA
CCACTTCAAGAACTCTGTAGCACCGCCTACATACCTCGCTCTGCTAATCCTGTTACCAGTGGCTGCTGCC
AGTGGCGATAAGTCGTGTCTTACCGGGTTGGACTCAAGACGATAGTTACCGGATAAGGCGCAGCGGTCGG
GCTGAACGGGGGGTTCGTGCACACAGCCCAGCTTGGAGCGAACGACCTACACCGAACTGAGATACCTACA
GCGTGAGCTATGAGAAAGCGCCACGCTTCCCGAAGGGAGAAAGGCGGACAGGTATCCGGTAAGCGGCAGG
GTCGGAACAGGAGAGCGCACGAGGGAGCTTCCAGGGGGAAACGCCTGGTATCTTTATAGTCCTGTCGGGT
TTCGCCACCTCTGACTTGAGCGTCGATTTTTGTGATGCTCGTCAGGGGGGCGGAGCCTATGGAAAAACGC
CAGCAACGCGGCCTTTTTACGGTTCCTGGCCTTTTGCTGGCCTTTTGCTCACATGTTCTTTCCTGCGTTA
TCCCCTGATTCTGTGGATAACCGTATTACCGCCATGCATTAGTTATTAATAGTAATCAATTACGGGGTCA
TTAGTTCATAGCCCATATATGGAGTTCCGCGTTACATAACTTACGGTAAATGGCCCGCCTGGCTGACCGC
CCAACGACCCCCGCCCATTGACGTCAATAATGACGTATGTTCCCATAGTAACGCCAATAGGGACTTTCCA
TTGACGTCAATGGGTGGAGTATTTACGGTAAACTGCCCACTTGGCAGTACATCAAGTGTAT
